Addgene plasmid #108137: mCherry-FKBP-SAC1-HLx10
Purpose: Recruitable SAC1 with extended linker
Depositing lab: Gerry Hammond. Publication: SAC1 degrades its lipid substrate PtdIns4P in the endoplasmic reticulum to maintain a steep chemical gradient with donor membranes. Zewe JP, Wills RC, Sangappa S, Goulden BD, Hammond GR. Elife. 2018 Feb 20;7. pii: 35588. doi: 10.7554/eLife.35588. 35588 PubMed 29461204.
Backbone
  Vector backbone: pmCherry-C1
  Vector type: Mammalian Expression
Growth in bacteria
  Bacterial resistance: Kanamycin, 50 μg/mL
  Growth temperature: 37°C
  Growth strain: DH5alpha
  Copy number: High Copy
Gene/Insert
  Gene/Insert name: mCherry:FKBP1A(3-108):[GGSA]4GG:SACM1L(1-520):[EAAAR]10:SACM1L(521-587)
  Species: H. sapiens (human)
  Mutation: SACM1L(1-520):[EAAAR]10:SACM1L(521-587)
  Entrez Gene: SACM1L (a.k.a. SAC1)
  Promoter: CMV
  Cloning method: Gibson Cloning
Terms and licenses: Academic/Nonprofit Terms; Industry Terms: Not Available to Industry
Depositor comments: Note: The Sac1 insert contains a Y434F mutation compared to the closest reference sequence (NP_054735.3). The depositor has noted that this is a common point mutation that does not affect plasmid function.
How to cite: mCherry-FKBP-SAC1-HLx10 was a gift from Gerry Hammond (Addgene plasmid # 108137 ; http://n2t.net/addgene:108137 ; RRID:Addgene_108137)
