[The description below was written by a language model from this plasmid's Addgene catalogue record and pLannotate feature annotations shown in this document.]
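Description:
mCherry-FKBP-SAC1-HLx10 is a mammalian expression plasmid built on the pmCherry-C1 backbone that encodes a chemically recruitable, red-fluorescent version of the human phosphoinositide phosphatase SAC1 (SACM1L). The 7,029 nt plasmid replicates at high copy in E. coli from a ColE1/pUC-type origin and also carries an f1 origin. A single NeoR/KanR (Tn5 aminoglycoside phosphotransferase) cassette sits behind tandem bacterial (bla) and SV40 early promoters and ends in an HSV TK polyadenylation signal. This cassette gives kanamycin selection in bacteria and could support G418 selection in mammalian cells.

The payload is one fusion open reading frame driven by the CMV immediate-early enhancer and promoter and terminated by the SV40 poly(A) signal. From the N-terminus it consists of mCherry, residues 3-108 of human FKBP12 (FKBP1A), a flexible [GGSA]4GG linker, and SAC1. The SAC1 sequence is split, with residues 1-520 separated from residues 521-587 by ten repeats of the helix-forming EAAAR motif. This "HLx10" insertion is the extended linker named in the stated purpose. The FKBP module is the standard partner for rapamycin-induced dimerization with an FRB-tagged protein, which would allow inducible recruitment of the fusion, and mCherry allows its localization to be followed by imaging. The record does not specify the recruitment partner.

The associated study concerns where SAC1 degrades its substrate PtdIns4P, in the endoplasmic reticulum versus donor membranes. The depositor notes a Y434F difference from the reference SAC1 sequence, described as a common variant that does not affect function. The short large T antigen, ble and bGH fragments in the automated annotation appear to be partial matches to backbone sequence, not functional elements.
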