Features (pLannotate 1.2.2; 18 found; start..end, strand, type, name):
     14..317     +  enhancer       CMV enhancer: human cytomegalovirus immediate early enhancer
    318..521     +  promoter       CMV promoter: human cytomegalovirus (CMV) immediate early promoter
    566..1273    +  CDS            mCherry: mCherry is a basic (constitutively fluorescent) red fluorescent protein published in 2004, derived from Discosoma sp.. It is reported to be a very rapidly-maturing monomer with low acid sensitivity.
   1274..1291    +  misc_feature   MCS (fragment): multiple cloning site
   1332..1654    +  CDS            FKBP (fragment): human FK506-binding protein FKBP12
   1718..1741    +  misc_feature   MCS (fragment): multiple cloning site
   1742..3652    +  CDS            SACM1L: SAC1_HUMAN - Also known as KIAA0851 From Homo sapiens (Human).
   3663..3747    +  CDS            large T antigen (fragment): large T antigen from SV40 (simian virus 40)
   3770..3891    +  polyA_signal   SV40 poly(A) signal: SV40 polyadenylation signal
   3925..4353    -  rep_origin     f1 ori (sequence partly withheld): f1 bacteriophage origin of replication; arrow indicates direction of (+) strand synthesis
   4380..4484    +  promoter       AmpR promoter: bla
   4486..4843    +  promoter       SV40 promoter: SV40 enhancer and early promoter
   4878..5672    +  CDS            NeoR/KanR: aminoglycoside phosphotransferase from Tn5; aph(3')-II (or nptII); confers resistance to neomycin, kanamycin, and G418 (Geneticin®)
   5693..5845    +  CDS            ble (fragment): BLE_KLEPN - Experimental evidence at protein level: Swiss-Prot protein existence level 1. Binding protein with a strong affinity to the bleomycin family of antibiotics. Binds to CL990; an antimitotic-antibiotic compound. From Klebsiella pneumoniae.
   5904..5951    +  polyA_signal   HSV TK poly(A) signal: herpes simplex virus thymidine kinase polyadenylation signal (Cole and Stacy, 1985)
   6042..6058    -  polyA_signal   bGH poly(A) signal (fragment): bovine growth hormone polyadenylation signal
   6280..6868    +  rep_origin     ori: high-copy-number ColE1/pMB1/pBR322/pUC origin of replication
   6983..7029    +  enhancer       CMV enhancer (fragment): human cytomegalovirus immediate early enhancer
>Addgene plasmid #108137 | mCherry-FKBP-SAC1-HLx10 | addgene full sequence | sequence record 207728 | Addgene NGS Result
ATATGGAGTTCCGCGTTACATAACTTACGGTAAATGGCCCGCCTGGCTGACCGCCCAACGACCCCCGCCC
ATTGACGTCAATAATGACGTATGTTCCCATAGTAACGCCAATAGGGACTTTCCATTGACGTCAATGGGTG
GAGTATTTACGGTAAACTGCCCACTTGGCAGTACATCAAGTGTATCATATGCCAAGTACGCCCCCTATTG
ACGTCAATGACGGTAAATGGCCCGCCTGGCATTATGCCCAGTACATGACCTTATGGGACTTTCCTACTTG
GCAGTACATCTACGTATTAGTCATCGCTATTACCATGGTGATGCGGTTTTGGCAGTACATCAATGGGCGT
GGATAGCGGTTTGACTCACGGGGATTTCCAAGTCTCCACCCCATTGACGTCAATGGGAGTTTGTTTTGGC
ACCAAAATCAACGGGACTTTCCAAAATGTCGTAACAACTCCGCCCCATTGACGCAAATGGGCGGTAGGCG
TGTACGGTGGGAGGTCTATATAAGCAGAGCTGGTTTAGTGAACCGTCAGATCCGCTAGCGCTACCGGTCG
CCACCATGGTGAGCAAGGGCGAGGAGGATAACATGGCCATCATCAAGGAGTTCATGCGCTTCAAGGTGCA
CATGGAGGGCTCCGTGAACGGCCACGAGTTCGAGATCGAGGGCGAGGGCGAGGGCCGCCCCTACGAGGGC
ACCCAGACCGCCAAGCTGAAGGTGACCAAGGGTGGCCCCCTGCCCTTCGCCTGGGACATCCTGTCCCCTC
AGTTCATGTACGGCTCCAAGGCCTACGTGAAGCACCCCGCCGACATCCCCGACTACTTGAAGCTGTCCTT
CCCCGAGGGCTTCAAGTGGGAGCGCGTGATGAACTTCGAGGACGGCGGCGTGGTGACCGTGACCCAGGAC
TCCTCCCTGCAGGACGGCGAGTTCATCTACAAGGTGAAGCTGCGCGGCACCAACTTCCCCTCCGACGGCC
CCGTAATGCAGAAGAAGACCATGGGCTGGGAGGCCTCCTCCGAGCGGATGTACCCCGAGGACGGCGCCCT
GAAGGGCGAGATCAAGCAGAGGCTGAAGCTGAAGGACGGCGGCCACTACGACGCTGAGGTCAAGACCACC
TACAAGGCCAAGAAGCCCGTGCAGCTGCCCGGCGCCTACAACGTCAACATCAAGTTGGACATCACCTCCC
ACAACGAGGACTACACCATCGTGGAACAGTACGAACGCGCCGAGGGCCGCCACTCCACCGGCGGCATGGA
CGAGCTGTACAAGTCCGGACTCAGATCTCGAAGCGCGGCCGCGGGAGCAGGAGGAGCAGCTCGAGCGGCG
CTGGGAGTGCAGGTGGAAACCATCTCCCCAGGAGACGGGCGCACCTTCCCCAAGCGCGGCCAGACCTGCG
TGGTGCACTACACCGGGATGCTTGAAGATGGAAAGAAATTTGATTCCTCCCGGGACAGAAACAAGCCCTT
TAAGTTTATGCTAGGCAAGCAGGAGGTGATCCGAGGCTGGGAAGAAGGGGTTGCCCAGATGAGTGTGGGT
CAGAGAGCCAAACTGACTATATCTCCAGATTATGCCTATGGTGCCACTGGGCACCCAGGCATCATCCCAC
CACATGCCACTCTCGTCTTCGATGTGGAGCTTCTAAAACTGGAAAGTGCTGGTGGTAGTGCTGGTGGTAG
TGCTGGTGGTAGTGCTGGTGGTAGTGCTGGTGGTCCGCGAGCTCAAGCTTCGAATTCTGCAATGGCGACG
GCGGCCTACGAGCAGCTGAAGCTGCATATCACACCTGAAAAATTTTATGTGGAAGCTTGTGATGATGGAG
CAGATGACGTACTTACCATTGACCGTGTGTCCACAGAGGTTACCCTTGCAGTCAAGAAAGATGTTCCTCC
TTCAGCTGTCACAAGACCAATATTTGGTATACTGGGCACAATCCATCTGGTGGCAGGTAATTATCTTATA
GTCATTACCAAAAAGATAAAAGTAGGTGAATTTTTCAGTCATGTAGTCTGGAAAGCAACAGATTTTGATG
TCCTTTCTTATAAGAAGACAATGTTGCACTTAACTGATATTCAGTTACAAGATAATAAAACCTTCCTAGC
GATGCTAAACCATGTCTTGAATGTGGATGGATTTTACTTTTCAACAACATATGATTTGACCCATACTTTG
CAGCGGCTATCCAACACTAGTCCTGAATTCCAAGAAATGAGTCTCTTGGAAAGGGCAGATCAGCGGTTTG
TATGGAATGGTCATCTTCTAAGAGAACTTTCTGCACAGCCAGAGGTTCATCGGTTTGCCCTTCCAGTGTT
ACATGGCTTTATTACCATGCATTCATGTTCTATTAATGGAAAATACTTTGATTGGATTCTCATCTCGAGG
AGGAGCTGTTTCAGAGCTGGTGTGCGCTATTATGTAAGAGGAATTGATTCGGAAGGCCATGCAGCTAACT
TTGTAGAAACAGAACAAATTGTGCACTACAATGGGAGCAAAGCTTCGTTTGTACAGACTCGAGGATCAAT
ACCTGTTTTCTGGTCCCAAAGACCAAACCTCAAGTACAAACCACTGCCACAGATCAGCAAAGTAGCAAAT
CACATGGACGGTTTCCAAAGGCATTTTGATTCCCAAGTAATTATTTATGGAAAACAAGTTATAATCAATC
TGATTAACCAGAAGGGCTCGGAGAAGCCACTTGAGCAGACATTTGCAACAATGGTGTCTTCCTTGGGAAG
TGGAATGATGAGATACATTGCCTTTGACTTCCATAAGGAATGTAAAAATATGAGATGGGATCGACTAAGT
ATTTTATTGGATCAGGTAGCAGAAATGCAAGATGAATTAAGTTATTTTCTAGTGGACTCTGCTGGCCAGG
TGGTGGCAAACCAGGAAGGCGTGTTCCGAAGCAATTGCATGGATTGTCTAGATAGAACCAATGTGATCCA
GAGTTTGTTAGCTCGTCGTTCACTTCAGGCCCAACTTCAGAGACTAGGAGTTTTGCATGTGGGACAAAAG
CTTGAAGAACAAGATGAATTTGAGAAGATTTTCAAAAATGCCTGGGCTGACAACGCAAATGCTTGTGCCA
AGCAATATGCGGGAACTGGTGCCTTGAAGACTGACTTTACCAGAACTGGAAAGAGAACTCATTTGGGACT
TATAATGGATGGCTGGAACTCAATGATACGATATTATAAGAACAACTTTTCCGATGGATTTAGACAAGAT
TCCATAGACTTATTTCTTGGAAACTATTCAGTGGATGAATTAGAATCTCATAGTCCTTTAAGTGTTCCAA
GGGACTGGAAAGAAGCCGCTGCTAGAGAAGCTGCCGCAAGAGAGGCCGCAGCCAGAGAGGCTGCTGCCAG
GGAAGCAGCAGCTCGGGAAGCCGCAGCACGCGAGGCTGCAGCAAGAGAAGCAGCCGCACGCGAAGCAGCC
GCTAGAGAGGCAGCTGCTAGATTCCTGGCTTTGCCTATTATCATGGTTGTTGCCTTTTCAATGTGCATTA
TCTGTTTGCTTATGGCTGGTGACACTTGGACAGAAACACTGGCCTATGTGCTCTTCTGGGGAGTTGCAAG
CATTGGAACATTTTTTATCATTCTTTACAATGGCAAAGATTTTGTCGATGCTCCCAGACTGGTCCAGAAA
GAAAAGATAGACTGAAGATAACTGATCATAATCAGCCATACCACATTTGTAGAGGTTTTACTTGCTTTAA
AAAACCTCCCACACCTCCCCCTGAACCTGAAACATAAAATGAATGCAATTGTTGTTGTTAACTTGTTTAT
TGCAGCTTATAATGGTTACAAATAAAGCAATAGCATCACAAATTTCACAAATAAAGCATTTTTTTCACTG
CATTCTAGTTGTGGTTTGTCCAAACTCATCAATGTATCTTAACGCGTAAATTGTAAGCGTTAATATTTTG
TTAAAATTCGCGTTAAATTTTTGTTAAATCAGCTCATTTTTTAACCAATAGGCCGAAATCGGCAAAATCC
CTTATAAATCAAAAGAATAGACCGAGATAGGGT
[37 nt withheld, positions 4024-4060]
AAAGAACGTGGACTCCAACGTCAAAGG
[49 nt withheld, positions 4088-4136]
T
[91 nt withheld, positions 4138-4228]
G
[124 nt withheld, positions 4230-4353]
CAGGTGGCACTTTTCGGGGAAATGTGCGCGGAACCCCTATTTGTTTATTTTTCTAAATACATTCAAATAT
GTATCCGCTCATGAGACAATAACCCTGATAAATGCTTCAATAATATTGAAAAAGGAAGAGTCCTGAGGCG
GAAAGAACCAGCTGTGGAATGTGTGTCAGTTAGGGTGTGGAAAGTCCCCAGGCTCCCCAGCAGGCAGAAG
TATGCAAAGCATGCATCTCAATTAGTCAGCAACCAGGTGTGGAAAGTCCCCAGGCTCCCCAGCAGGCAGA
AGTATGCAAAGCATGCATCTCAATTAGTCAGCAACCATAGTCCCGCCCCTAACTCCGCCCATCCCGCCCC
TAACTCCGCCCAGTTCCGCCCATTCTCCGCCCCATGGCTGACTAATTTTTTTTATTTATGCAGAGGCCGA
GGCCGCCTCGGCCTCTGAGCTATTCCAGAAGTAGTGAGGAGGCTTTTTTGGAGGCCTAGGCTTTTGCAAA
GATCGATCAAGAGACAGGATGAGGATCGTTTCGCATGATTGAACAAGATGGATTGCACGCAGGTTCTCCG
GCCGCTTGGGTGGAGAGGCTATTCGGCTATGACTGGGCACAACAGACAATCGGCTGCTCTGATGCCGCCG
TGTTCCGGCTGTCAGCGCAGGGGCGCCCGGTTCTTTTTGTCAAGACCGACCTGTCCGGTGCCCTGAATGA
ACTGCAAGACGAGGCAGCGCGGCTATCGTGGCTGGCCACGACGGGCGTTCCTTGCGCAGCTGTGCTCGAC
GTTGTCACTGAAGCGGGAAGGGACTGGCTGCTATTGGGCGAAGTGCCGGGGCAGGATCTCCTGTCATCTC
ACCTTGCTCCTGCCGAGAAAGTATCCATCATGGCTGATGCAATGCGGCGGCTGCATACGCTTGATCCGGC
TACCTGCCCATTCGACCACCAAGCGAAACATCGCATCGAGCGAGCACGTACTCGGATGGAAGCCGGTCTT
GTCGATCAGGATGATCTGGACGAAGAGCATCAGGGGCTCGCGCCAGCCGAACTGTTCGCCAGGCTCAAGG
CGAGCATGCCCGACGGCGAGGATCTCGTCGTGACCCATGGCGATGCCTGCTTGCCGAATATCATGGTGGA
AAATGGCCGCTTTTCTGGATTCATCGACTGTGGCCGGCTGGGTGTGGCGGACCGCTATCAGGACATAGCG
TTGGCTACCCGTGATATTGCTGAAGAGCTTGGCGGCGAATGGGCTGACCGCTTCCTCGTGCTTTACGGTA
TCGCCGCTCCCGATTCGCAGCGCATCGCCTTCTATCGCCTTCTTGACGAGTTCTTCTGAGCGGGACTCTG
GGGTTCGAAATGACCGACCAAGCGACGCCCAACCTGCCATCACGAGATTTCGATTCCACCGCCGCCTTCT
ATGAAAGGTTGGGCTTCGGAATCGTTTTCCGGGACGCCGGCTGGATGATCCTCCAGCGCGGGGATCTCAT
GCTGGAGTTCTTCGCCCACCCTAGGGGGAGGCTAACTGAAACACGGAAGGAGACAATACCGGAAGGAACC
CGCGCTATGACGGCAATAAAAAGACAGAATAAAACGCACGGTGTTGGGTCGTTTGTTCATAAACGCGGGG
TTCGGTCCCAGGGCTGGCACTCTGTCGATACCCCACCGAGACCCCATTGGGGCCAATACGCCCGCGTTTC
TTCCTTTTCCCCACCCCACCCCCCAAGTTCGGGTGAAGGCCCAGGGCTCGCAGCCAACGTCGGGGCGGCA
GGCCCTGCCATAGCCTCAGGTTACTCATATATACTTTAGATTGATTTAAAACTTCATTTTTAATTTAAAA
GGATCTAGGTGAAGATCCTTTTTGATAATCTCATGACCAAAATCCCTTAACGTGAGTTTTCGTTCCACTG
AGCGTCAGACCCCGTAGAAAAGATCAAAGGATCTTCTTGAGATCCTTTTTTTCTGCGCGTAATCTGCTGC
TTGCAAACAAAAAAACCACCGCTACCAGCGGTGGTTTGTTTGCCGGATCAAGAGCTACCAACTCTTTTTC
CGAAGGTAACTGGCTTCAGCAGAGCGCAGATACCAAATACTGTTCTTCTAGTGTAGCCGTAGTTAGGCCA
CCACTTCAAGAACTCTGTAGCACCGCCTACATACCTCGCTCTGCTAATCCTGTTACCAGTGGCTGCTGCC
AGTGGCGATAAGTCGTGTCTTACCGGGTTGGACTCAAGACGATAGTTACCGGATAAGGCGCAGCGGTCGG
GCTGAACGGGGGGTTCGTGCACACAGCCCAGCTTGGAGCGAACGACCTACACCGAACTGAGATACCTACA
GCGTGAGCTATGAGAAAGCGCCACGCTTCCCGAAGGGAGAAAGGCGGACAGGTATCCGGTAAGCGGCAGG
GTCGGAACAGGAGAGCGCACGAGGGAGCTTCCAGGGGGAAACGCCTGGTATCTTTATAGTCCTGTCGGGT
TTCGCCACCTCTGACTTGAGCGTCGATTTTTGTGATGCTCGTCAGGGGGGCGGAGCCTATGGAAAAACGC
CAGCAACGCGGCCTTTTTACGGTTCCTGGCCTTTTGCTGGCCTTTTGCTCACATGTTCTTTCCTGCGTTA
TCCCCTGATTCTGTGGATAACCGTATTACCGCCATGCATTAGTTATTAATAGTAATCAATTACGGGGTCA
TTAGTTCATAGCCCAT
